Addgene plasmid #26853: pBF3060
Purpose: Expression of yeast codon-optimized CreA recombinase from the GAL1 promoter
Depositing lab: Nancy DaSilva & Suzanne Sandmeyer. Depositing organization: University of California, Irvine. Publication: A vector set for systematic metabolic engineering in Saccharomyces cerevisiae. Fang F, Salmon K, Shen MW, Aeling KA, Ito E, Irwin B, Tran UP, Hatfield GW, Da Silva NA, Sandmeyer S. Yeast. 2011 Feb;28(2):123-36. doi: 10.1002/yea.1824. Epub 2010 Oct 8. PubMed 20936606.
Backbone
  Vector backbone: pYES2.0
  Backbone manufacturer: invitrogen
  Backbone size w/o insert (bp): 7226
  Vector type: Yeast Expression, Cre/Lox
  Selectable markers: URA3
Growth in bacteria
  Bacterial resistance: Ampicillin, 100 μg/mL
  Growth temperature: 37°C
  Growth strain: DH5alpha
  Copy number: High Copy
Gene/Insert
  Gene/Insert name: CreA recombinase
  Species: recoded CreA for expression in S. cerevisiae
  Insert size (bp): 1035
  Mutation: N/A
  Promoter: GAL1
  Cloning method: Restriction Enzyme; 5′ cloning site na (not destroyed); 3′ cloning site na (not destroyed)
  Sequencing primers: 5′ N/A
Terms and licenses: Academic/Nonprofit Terms; Industry Terms: Not Available to Industry
How to cite: pBF3060 was a gift from Nancy DaSilva & Suzanne Sandmeyer (Addgene plasmid # 26853 ; http://n2t.net/addgene:26853 ; RRID:Addgene_26853)
