[The description below was written by a language model from this plasmid's Addgene catalogue record, the feature table of its GenBank file and pLannotate feature annotations shown in this document.]
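Description:
pBF3060 is a yeast episomal expression plasmid built on the pYES2.0 backbone that delivers galactose-inducible Cre recombinase to Saccharomyces cerevisiae. It is a shuttle vector. In E. coli it replicates at high copy from a ColE1/pUC-type origin and is selected with ampicillin through the β-lactamase gene. In yeast it is maintained by the 2μ origin, with adjacent 2μ-derived sequence annotated as RAF1 fragments, and selected by uracil prototrophy through URA3 under its own promoter. An f1 phage origin is also present and would allow single-stranded DNA production. A short lacI fragment in the backbone appears to be a non-functional remnant.

The payload is "CreA", a version of the bacteriophage P1 Cre recombinase recoded with yeast-preferred codons (about 1 kb). It sits between the GAL1 promoter and the CYC1 transcription terminator. GAL1 is regulated by Gal4, so recombinase expression can be switched on with galactose. Cre catalyses site-specific recombination between 34-bp loxP sites, which allows excision of loxP-flanked sequences. The plasmid belongs to a vector set for systematic metabolic engineering in yeast, so a likely role is removing floxed selectable markers after genomic integration for reuse, although the record does not spell this out. URA3 is counterselectable with 5-FOA, so the plasmid itself can in principle be eliminated once recombination is complete.

The catalogue lists 7,226 bp as the backbone size without insert, but this equals the length of the full annotated sequence, so it probably refers to the whole plasmid. The accompanying 800 bp GenBank record is a partial sequence with no annotated features and adds nothing further.
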