Features (pLannotate 1.2.2; 13 found; start..end, strand, type, name):
      2..443     +  promoter       GAL1 promoter: S. cerevisiae GAL1; inducible promoter, regulated by Gal4
    484..1512    +  CDS            cre: RECR_BPP1 - Experimental evidence at protein level: Swiss-Prot protein existence level 1. Catalyzes site-specific recombination between two 34-base- pair LOXP sites. Its role is to maintain the phage genome as a monomeric unit-copy plasmid in the lysogenic state. From Escherichia phage P1 (Bacteriophage P1).
   1627..1874    +  terminator     CYC1 terminator: S. cerevisiae CYC1; transcription terminator for CYC1
   1879..1932    -  CDS            lacI (fragment): lac repressor; lacI; The lac repressor binds to the lac operator to inhibit transcription in E. coli. This inhibition can be relieved by adding lactose or isopropyl-β-D-thiogalactopyranoside (IPTG).
   2115..2703    -  rep_origin     ori: high-copy-number ColE1/pMB1/pBR322/pUC origin of replication
   2874..3734    -  CDS            AmpR: β-lactamase; bla; confers resistance to ampicillin, carbenicillin, and related antibiotics
   3735..3751    -  promoter       AmpR promoter (fragment): bla
   3830..4633    -  CDS            URA3: orotidine-5'-phosphate decarboxylase, required for uracil biosynthesis; S. cerevisiae URA3; yeast auxotrophic marker, counterselectable with 5-fluoroorotic acid (5-FOA)
   4634..4849    -  promoter       URA3 promoter: S. cerevisiae URA3
   4874..5221    +  CDS            RAF1 (fragment): RAF_YEAST - Experimental evidence at transcript level: Swiss-Prot protein existence level 2. Antagonizes transcriptional repression of recombinase FLP by REP1-REP2. May play a role in plasmid partitioning. From Saccharomyces cerevisiae (strain ATCC 204508 / S288c) (Baker's yeast).
   5226..5651    +  CDS            RAF1 (fragment): RAF_YEAST - Experimental evidence at transcript level: Swiss-Prot protein existence level 2. Antagonizes transcriptional repression of recombinase FLP by REP1-REP2. May play a role in plasmid partitioning. From Saccharomyces cerevisiae (strain ATCC 204508 / S288c) (Baker's yeast).
   5805..6685    -  rep_origin     2μ ori: yeast 2μ plasmid origin of replication
   6754..7209    -  rep_origin     f1 ori (sequence partly withheld): f1 bacteriophage origin of replication; arrow indicates direction of (+) strand synthesis
>Addgene plasmid #26853 | pBF3060 | depositor full sequence | sequence record 12721 | Author sequence
ACGGATTAGAAGCCGCCGAGCGGGTGACAGCCCTCCGAAGGAAGACTCTCCTCCGTGCGTCCTCGTCTTC
ACCGGTCGCGTTCCTGAAACGCAGATGTGCCTCGCGCCGCACTGCTCCGAACAATAAAGATTCTACAATA
CTAGCTTTTATGGTTATGAAGAGGAAAAATTGGCAGTAACCTGGCCCCACAAACCTTCAAATGAACGAAT
CAAATTAACAACCATAGGATGATAATGCGATTAGTTTTTTAGCCTTATTTCTGGGGTAATTAATCAGCGA
AGCGATGATTTTTGATCTATTAACAGATATATAAATGCAAAAACTGCATAACCACTTTAACTAATACTTT
CAACATTTTCGGTTTGTATTACTTCTTATTCAAATGTAATAAAAGTATCAACAAAAAATTGTTAATATAC
CTCTATACTTTAACGTCAAGGAGAAAAAACCCCGGATCGGACTACTAGCAGCCATGGAAAAAAATGTCTA
ATTTGTTGACTGTTCATCAAAATTTGCCAGCTTTGCCAGTTGATGCAACGTCTGATGAGGTAAGAAAGAA
TTTGATGGATATGTTTAGAGATAGACAAGCATTCTCTGAACATACTTGGAAAATGTTGTTGTCTGTTTGT
AGATCTTGGGCTGCTTGGTGTAAATTAAATAATAGAAAATGGTTTCCAGCTGAACCAGAAGATGTTAGAG
ATTATTTGTTGTATTTGCAAGCTAGAGGTTTGGCTGTTAAAACTATACAACAACATTTGGGTCAATTAAA
TATGTTGCATAGGAGATCTGGTTTGCCTAGACCATCTGATTCTAATGCTGTATCTTTGGTTATGAGAAGG
ATTAGAAAAGAAAATGTTGATGCAGGTGAAAGAGCTAAACAAGCATTGGCGTTTGAAAGAACTGATTTTG
ATCAAGTTAGATCTTTGATGGAAAATTCTGATAGATGTCAAGATATAAGAAACTTGGCTTTCTTGGGAAT
TGCTTATAATACATTGTTGAGAATTGCTGAAATTGCTAGAATTAGAGTTAAAGACATTTCTAGAACTGAT
GGTGGTAGAATGTTGATTCATATTGGTAGAACTAAAACATTGGTTTCAACTGCTGGCGTTGAGAAAGCAT
TGTCTTTGGGTGTTACTAAATTGGTTGAAAGATGGATTTCTGTATCTGGTGTGGCTGATGACCCAAATAA
TTATTTATTTTGTAGAGTTAGAAAGAATGGTGTTGCGGCTCCATCTGCTACATCTCAGCTCTCTACCCGT
GCCTTGGAAGGAATTTTTGAAGCAACTCATAGATTGATTTATGGTGCTAAAGATGATTCTGGTCAAAGAT
ATTTAGCATGGTCTGGTCATTCTGCTAGAGTTGGTGCCGCTAGAGATATGGCTAGAGCTGGGGTATCTAT
TCCTGAAATTATGCAAGCTGGTGGTTGGACTAATGTTAACATCGTCATGAACTATATTAGAAATTTGGAT
TCTGAAACTGGTGCAATGGTTAGACTCTTGGAAGATGGTGATCCCGGGAAGCTTGGTACCGAGCTCGGAT
CCACTAGTAACGGCCGCCAGTGTGCTGGAATTCTGCAGATATCCATCACACTGGCGGCCGCTCGAGCATG
CATCTAGAGGGCCGCATCATGTAATTAGTTATGTCACGCTTACATTCACGCCCTCCCCCCACATCCGCTC
TAACCGAAAAGGAAGGAGTTAGACAACCTGAAGTCTAGGTCCCTATTTATTTTTTTATAGTTATGTTAGT
ATTAAGAACGTTATTTATATTTCAAATTTTTCTTTTTTTTCTGTACAGACGCGTGTACGCATGTAACATT
ATACTGAAAACCTTGCTTGAGAAGGTTTTGGGACGCTCGAAGGCTTTAATTTGCGGCCCTGCATTAATGA
ATCGGCCAACGCGCGGGGAGAGGCGGTTTGCGTATTGGGCGCTCTTCCGCTTCCTCGCTCACTGACTCGC
TGCGCTCGGTCGTTCGGCTGCGGCGAGCGGTATCAGCTCACTCAAAGGCGGTAATACGGTTATCCACAGA
ATCAGGGGATAACGCAGGAAAGAACATGTGAGCAAAAGGCCAGCAAAAGCCCAGGAACCGTAAAAAGGCC
GCGTTGCTGGCGTTTTTCCATAGGCTCCGCCCCCCTGACGAGCATCACAAAAATCGACGCTCAAGTCAGA
GGTGGCGAAACCCGACAGGACTATAAAGATACCAGGCGTTTCCCCCTGGAAGCTCCCTCGTGCGCTCTCC
TGTTCCGACCCTGCCGCTTACCGGATACCTGTCCGCCTTTCTCCCTTCGGGAAGCGTGGCGCTTTCTCAT
AGCTCACGCTGTAGGTATCTCAGTTCGGTGTAGGTCGTTCGCTCCAAGCTGGGCTGTGTGCACGAACCCC
CCGTTCAGCCCGACCGCTGCGCCTTATCCGGTAACTATCGTCTTGAGTCCAACCCGGTAAGACACGACTT
ATCGCCACTGGCAGCAGCCACTGGTAACAGGATTAGCAGAGCGAGGTATGTAGGCGGTGCTACAGAGTTC
TTGAAGTGGTGGCCTAACTACGGCTACACTAGAAGGACAGTATTTGGTATCTGCGCTCTGCTGAAGCCAG
TTACCTTCGGAAAAAGAGTTGGTAGCTCTTGATCCGGCAAACAAACCACCGCTGGTAGCGGTGGTTTTTT
TGTTTGCAAGCAGCAGATTACGCGCAGAAAAAAAGGATCTCAAGAAGATCCTTTGATCTTTTCTACGGGG
TCTGACGCTCAGTGGAACGAAAACTCACGTTAAGGGATTTTGGTCATGAGATTATCAAAAAGGATCTTCA
CCTAGATCCTTTTAAATTAAAAATGAAGTTTTAAATCAATCTAAAGTATATATGAGTAAACTTGGTCTGA
CAGTTACCAATGCTTAATCAGTGAGGCACCTATCTCAGCGATCTGTCTATTTCGTTCATCCATAGTTGCC
TGACTCCCCGTCGTGTAGATAACTACGATACGGGAGCGCTTACCATCTGGCCCCAGTGCTGCAATGATAC
CGCGAGACCCACGCTCACCGGCTCCAGATTTATCAGCAATAAACCAGCCAGCCGGAAGGGCCGAGCGCAG
AAGTGGTCCTGCAACTTTATCCGCCTCCATTCAGTCTATTAATTGTTGCCGGGAAGCTAGAGTAAGTAGT
TCGCCAGTTAATAGTTTGCGCAACGTTGTTGGCATTGCTACAGGCATCGTGGTGTCACTCTCGTCGTTTG
GTATGGCTTCATTCAGCTCCGGTTCCCAACGATCAAGGCGAGTTACATGATCCCCCATGTTGTGCAAAAA
AGCGGTTAGCTCCTTCGGTCCTCCGATCGTTGTCAGAAGTAAGTTGGCCGCAGTGTTATCACTCATGGTT
ATGGCAGCACTGCATAATTCTCTTACTGTCATGCCATCCGTAAGATGCTTTTCTGTGACTGGTGAGTACT
CAACCAAGTCATTCTGAGAATAGTGTATGCGGCGACCGAGTTGCTCTTGCCCGGCGTCAATACGGGATAA
TAGTGTATCACATAGCAGAACTTTAAAAGTGCTCATCATTGGAAAACGTTCTTCGGGGCGAAAACTCTCA
AGGATCTTACCGCTGTTGAGATCCAGTTCGATGTAACCCACTCGTGCACCCAACTGATCTTCAGCATCTT
TTACTTTCACCAGCGTTTCTGGGTGAGCAAAAACAGGAAGGCAAAATGCCGCAAAAAAGGGAATAAGGGC
GACACGGAAATGTTGAATACTCATACTCTTCCTTTTTCAATGGGTAATAACTGATATAATTAAATTGAAG
CTCTAATTTGTGAGTTTAGTATACATGCATTTACTTATAATACAGTTTTTTAGTTTTGCTGGCCGCATCT
TCTCAAATATGCTTCCCAGCCTGCTTTTCTGTAACGTTCACCCTCTACCTTAGCATCCCTTCCCTTTGCA
AATAGTCCTCTTCCAACAATAATAATGTCAGATCCTGTAGAGACCACATCATCCACGGTTCTATACTGTT
GACCCAATGCGTCTCCCTTGTCATCTAAACCCACACCGGGTGTCATAATCAACCAATCGTAACCTTCATC
TCTTCCACCCATGTCTCTTTGAGCAATAAAGCCGATAACAAAATCTTTGTCGCTCTTCGCAATGTCAACA
GTACCCTTAGTATATTCTCCAGTAGATAGGGAGCCCTTGCATGACAATTCTGCTAACATCAAAAGGCCTC
TAGGTTCCTTTGTTACTTCTTCTGCCGCCTGCTTCAAACCGCTAACAATACCTGGGCCCACCACACCGTG
TGCATTCGTAATGTCTGCCCATTCTGCTATTCTGTATACACCCGCAGAGTACTGCAATTTGACTGTATTA
CCAATGTCAGCAAATTTTCTGTCTTCGAAGAGTAAAAAATTGTACTTGGCGGATAATGCCTTTAGCGGCT
TAACTGTGCCCTCCATGGAAAAATCAGTCAAGATATCCACATGTGTTTTTAGTAAACAAATTTTGGGACC
TAATGCTTCAACTAACTCCAGTAATTCCTTGGTGGTACGAACATCCAATGAAGCACACAAGTTTGTTTGC
TTTTCGTGCATGATATTAAATAGCTTGGCAGCAACAGGACTAGGATGAGTAGCAGCACGTTCCTTATATG
TAGCTTTCGACATGATTTATCTTCGTTTCCTGCAGGTTTTTGTTCTGTGCAGTTGGGTTAAGAATACTGG
GCAATTTCATGTTTCTTCAACACTACATATGCGTATATATACCAATCTAAGTCTGTGCTCCTTCCTTCGT
TCTTCCTTCTGTTCGGAGATTACCGAATCAAAAAAATTTCAAAGAAACCGAAATCAAAAAAAAGAATAAA
AAAAAAATGATGAATTGAATTGAAAAGCTAGCTTATCGATGATAAGCTGTCAAAGATGAGAATTAATTCC
ACGGACTATAGACTATACTAGATACTCCGTCTACTGTACGATACACTTCCGCTCAGGTCCTTGTCCTTTA
ACGAGGCCTTACCACTCTTTTGTTACTCTATTGATCCAGCTCAGCAAAGGCAGTGTGATCTAAGATTCTA
TCTTCGCGATGTAGTAAAACTAGCTAGACCGAGAAAGAGACTAGAAATGCAAAAGGCACTTCTACAATGG
CTGCCATCATTATTATCCGATGTGACGCTGCAGCTTCTCAATGATATTCGAATACGCTTTGAGGAGATAC
AGCCTAATATCCGACAAACTGTTTTACAGATTTACGATCGTAGATAAGCTGTCAAAGATGAGAATTAATT
CCACGGACTATAGACTATACTAGATACTCCGTCTACTGTACGATACACTTCCGCTCAGGTCCTTGTCCTT
TAACGAGGCCTTACCACTCTTTTGTTACTCTATTGATCCAGCTCAGCAAAGGCAGTGTGATCTAAGATTC
TATCTTCGCGATGTAGTAAAACTAGCTAGACCGAGAAAGAGACTAGAAATGCAAAAGGCACTTCTACAAT
GGCTGCCATCATTATTATCCGATGTGACGCTGCAGCTTCTCAATGATATTCGAATACGCTTTGAGGAGAT
ACAGCCTAATATCCGACAAACTGTTTTACAGATTTACGATCGTACTTGTTACCCATCATTGAATTTTGAA
CATCCGAACCTGGGAGTTTTCCCTGAAACAGATAGTATATTTGAACCTGTATAATAATATATAGTCTAGC
GCTTTACGGAAGACAATGTATGTATTTCGGTTCCTGGAGAAACTATTGCATCTATTGCATAGGTAATCTT
GCACGTCGCATCCCCGGTTCATTTTCTGCGTTTCCATCTTGCACTTCAATAGCATATCTTTGTTAACGAA
GCATCTGTGCTTCATTTTGTAGAACAAAAATGCAACGCGAGAGCGCTAATTTTTCAAACAAAGAATCTGA
GCTGCATTTTTACAGAACAGAAATGCAACGCGAAAGCGCTATTTTACCAACGAAGAATCTGTGCTTCATT
TTTGTAAAACAAAAATGCAACGCGACGAGAGCGCTAATTTTTCAAACAAAGAATCTGAGCTGCATTTTTA
CAGAACAGAAATGCAACGCGAGAGCGCTATTTTACCAACAAAGAATCTATACTTCTTTTTTGTTCTACAA
AAATGCATCCCGAGAGCGCTATTTTTCTAACAAAGCATCTTAGATTACTTTTTTTCTCCTTTGTGCGCTC
TATAATGCAGTCTCTTGATAACTTTTTGCACTGTAGGTCCGTTAAGGTTAGAAGAAGGCTACTTTGGTGT
CTATTTTCTCTTCCATAAAAAAAGCCTGACTCCACTTCCCGCGTTTACTGATTACTAGCGAAGCTGCGGG
TGCATTTTTTCAAGATAAAGGCATCCCCGATTATATTCTATACCGATGTGGATTGCGCATACTTTGTGAA
CAGAAAGTGATAGCGTTGATGATTCTTCATTGGTCAGAAAATTATGAACGGTTTCTTCTATTTTGTCTCT
ATATACTACGTATAGGAAATGTTTACATTTTCGTATTGTTTTCGATTCACTCTATGAATAGTTCTTACTA
CAATTTTTTTGTCTAAAGAGTAATACTAGAGATAAACATAAAAAATGTAGAGGTCGAGTTTAGATGCAAG
TTCAAGGAGCGAAAGGTGGATGGGTAGGTTATATAGGGATATAGCACAGAGATATATAGCAAAGAGATAC
TTTTGAGCAATGTTTGTGGAAGCGGTATTCGCAATGGGAAGCTCC
[37 nt withheld, positions 6696-6732]
A
[37 nt withheld, positions 6734-6770]
ATTTTGTTAAAATTCGCGTTAAATTTTTGTTAAATCAGCTCATTTTTTAACGAATAGCCCGAAATCGGCA
AAATCCCTTATAAATCAAAAGAATAGACCGAGATAGGGTTGAGTGTTGTTCCAGTTTCCAACAAGAGTCC
ACTATTAAAGAACGTGGACTCCAACGTCAAAGGGCGAAAAAGG
[39 nt withheld, positions 6954-6992]
T
[35 nt withheld, positions 6994-7028]
GTAAATCGGAAGGGTAAACGGATGCCCCCATTTAGAGCTTGACGGGGAAAGCCGGCG
[41 nt withheld, positions 7086-7126]
GGCTAGGGCGGTGGGAAGTGTAGGGGTCACGCTGGGCGTAACCACCACACCCGCCGCGCTTAATGGGGCG
CTACAGGGCGCGTGGGGATGATCCACTAGT
