LOCUS       Exported 800 bp ds-DNA linear SYN 20-MAY-2021
DEFINITION  synthetic linear DNA
ACCESSION   .
VERSION     .
KEYWORDS    pBF3060
SOURCE      synthetic DNA construct
  ORGANISM  synthetic DNA construct
REFERENCE   1 (bases 1 to 800)
  AUTHORS   Fang F, Salmon K, Shen MW, Aeling KA, Ito E, Irwin B, Tran UP,
            Hatfield GW, Da Silva NA, Sandmeyer S
  TITLE     A vector set for systematic metabolic engineering in Saccharomyces
            cerevisiae.
  JOURNAL   Yeast. 2010 Sep 10. ():.
  PUBMED    20936606
REFERENCE   2 (bases 1 to 800)
  AUTHORS   .
  TITLE     Direct Submission
  JOURNAL   Exported May 20, 2021 from SnapGene Server 1.1.58
            http://www.snapgene.com
FEATURES             Location/Qualifiers
     source          1..800
                     /organism="synthetic DNA construct"
                     /mol_type="other DNA"
ORIGIN
        1 aaaaaatgtc taatttgttg actgttcatc aaaatttgcc agctttgcca gttgatgcaa
       61 cgtctgatga ggtaagaaag aatttgatgg atatgtttag agatagacaa gcattctctg
      121 aacatacttg gaaaatgttg ttgtctgttt gtagatcttg ggctgcttgg tgtaaattaa
      181 ataatagaaa atggtttcca gctgaaccag aagatgttag agattatttg ttgtatttgc
      241 aagctagagg tttggctgtt aaaactatac aacaacattt gggtcaatta aatatgttgc
      301 ataggagatc tggtttgcct agaccatctg attctaatgc tgtatctttg gttatgagaa
      361 ggattagaaa agaaaatgtt gatgcaggtg aaagagctaa acaagcattg gcgtttgaaa
      421 gaactgattt tgatcaagtt agatctttga tggaaaattc tgatagatgt caagatataa
      481 gaaacttggc tttcttggga attgcttata atacattgtt gagaattgct gaaattgcta
      541 gaattagagt taaagacatt tctagaactg atggtggtag aatgttgatt catattggta
      601 gaactaaaac attggtttca actgctggcg ttgagaaagc attgtctttg ggtgttacta
      661 aattggttga aagatggatt tctgtatctg gtgtggctga tgacccaaat aattatttat
      721 tttgtagagt tagaaagaat ggtgttgcgg ctccatctgc tacatctcag ctctctaccc
      781 gtgccttgga aggaattttt
//
