>Addgene plasmid #26853 | pBF3060 | addgene partial sequence | sequence record 33087 | 26853 with Amp-R
AACTCTCAAGGATCTTACCGCTGTTGAGATCCAGTTCGATGTAACCCACTCGTGCACCCAACTGATCTTC
AGCATCTTTTACTTTCACCAGCGTTTCTGGGTGAGCAAAAACAGGAAGGCAAAATGCCGCAAAAAAGGGA
ATAAGGGCGACACGGAAATGTTGAATACTCATACTCTTCCTTTTTCAATGGGTAATAACTGATATAATTA
AATTGAAGCTCTAATTTGTGAGTTTAGTATACATGCATTTACTTATAATACAGTTTTTTAGTTTTGCTGG
CCGCATCTTCTCAAATATGCTTCCCAGCCTGCTTTTCTGTAACGTTCACCCTCTACCTTAGCATCCCTTC
CCTTTGCAAATAGTCCTCTTCCAACAATAATAATGTCAGATCCTGTAGAGACCACATCATCCACGGTTCT
ATACTGTTGACCCAATGCGTCTCCCTTGTCATCTAAACCCACACCGGGTGTCATAATCAACCAATCGTAA
CCTTCATCTCTTCCACCCATGTCTCTTTGAGCAATAAAGCCGATAACAAAATCTTTGTCGCTCTTCGCAA
TGTCAACAGTACCCTTAGTATATTCTCCAGTAGATAGGGAGCCCTTGCATGACAATTCTGCTAACATCAA
AAGGCCTCTAGGTTCCTTTGTTACTTCTTCTGCCGCCTGCTTCAAACCGCTAACAATACCTGGGCCCACC
ACACCGTGTGCATTCGTAATGTCTGCCCATTCTGCTATTCTGTATACACCCGCAGAGTACTGCAATTTGA
CTGTATTACCAATGTCAGCAAATTTTCTGTCTTCGAAGAGTAAAAAATTGTACTTGGCGGATAATGCCTT
TAGCGGCTTAACTGTGC
